>Addgene plasmid #223411 | pYPQAT39 | addgene full sequence | sequence record 454175 | Addgene NGS Result
CCAGCCAGCCAACAGCTCCCCGACCGGCAGCTCGGCACAAAATCACCACTCGATACAGGCAGCCCATCAG
TCCGGGACGGCGTCAGCGGGAGAGCCGTTGTAAGGCGGCAGACTTTGCTCATGTTACCGATGCTATTCGG
AAGAACGGCAACTAAGCTGCCGGGTTTGAAACACGGATGATCTCGCGGAGGGTAGCATGTTGATTGTAAC
GATGACAGAGCGTTGCTGCCTGTGATCACCGCGGTTTCAAAATCGGCTCCGTCGATACTATGTTATACGC
CAACTTTGAAAACAACTTTGAAAAAGCTGTTTTCTGGTATTTAAGGTTTTAGAATGCAAGGAACAGTGAA
TTGGAGTTCGTCTTGTTATAATTAGCTTCTTGGGGTATCTTTAAATACTGTAGAAAAGAGGAAGGAAATA
ATAAATGGCTAAAATGAGAATATCACCGGAATTGAAAAAACTGATCGAAAAATACCGCTGCGTAAAAGAT
ACGGAAGGAATGTCTCCTGCTAAGGTATATAAGCTGGTGGGAGAAAATGAAAACCTATATTTAAAAATGA
CGGACAGCCGGTATAAAGGGACCACCTATGATGTGGAACGGGAAAAGGACATGATGCTATGGCTGGAAGG
AAAGCTGCCTGTTCCAAAGGTCCTGCACTTTGAACGGCATGATGGCTGGAGCAATCTGCTCATGAGTGAG
GCCGATGGCGTCCTTTGCTCGGAAGAGTATGAAGATGAACAAAGCCCTGAAAAGATTATCGAGCTGTATG
CGGAGTGCATCAGGCTCTTTCACTCCATCGACATATCGGATTGTCCCTATACGAATAGCTTAGACAGCCG
CTTAGCCGAATTGGATTACTTACTGAATAACGATCTGGCCGATGTGGATTGCGAAAACTGGGAAGAAGAC
ACTCCATTTAAAGATCCGCGCGAGCTGTATGATTTTTTAAAGACGGAAAAGCCCGAAGAGGAACTTGTCT
TTTCCCACGGCGACCTGGGAGACAGCAACATCTTTGTGAAAGATGGCAAAGTAAGTGGCTTTATTGATCT
TGGGAGAAGCGGCAGGGCGGACAAGTGGTATGACATTGCCTTCTGCGTCCGGTCGATCAGGGAGGATATC
GGGGAAGAACAGTATGTCGAGCTATTTTTTGACTTACTGGGGATCAAGCCTGATTGGGAGAAAATAAAAT
ATTATATTTTACTGGATGAATTGTTTTAGTACCTAGAATGCATGACCAAAATCCCTTAACGTGAGTTTTC
GTTCCACTGAGCGTCAGACCCCGTAGAAAAGATCAAAGGATCTTCTTGAGATCCTTTTTTTCTGCGCGTA
ATCTGCTGCTTGCAAACAAAAAAACCACCGCTACCAGCGGTGGTTTGTTTGCCGGATCAAGAGCTACCAA
CTCTTTTTCCGAAGGTAACTGGCTTCAGCAGAGCGCAGATACCAAATACTGTCCTTCTAGTGTAGCCGTA
GTTAGGCCACCACTTCAAGAACTCTGTAGCACCGCCTACATACCTCGCTCTGCTAATCCTGTTACCAGTG
GCTGCTGCCAGTGGCGATAAGTCGTGTCTTACCGGGTTGGACTCAAGACGATAGTTACCGGATAAGGCGC
AGCGGTCGGGCTGAACGGGGGGTTCGTGCACACAGCCCAGCTTGGAGCGAACGACCTACACCGAACTGAG
ATACCTACAGCGTGAGCTATGAGAAAGCGCCACGCTTCCCGAAGGGAGAAAGGCGGACAGGTATCCGGTA
AGCGGCAGGGTCGGAACAGGAGAGCGCACGAGGGAGCTTCCAGGGGGAAACGCCTGGTATCTTTATAGTC
CTGTCGGGTTTCGCCACCTCTGACTTGAGCGTCGATTTTTGTGATGCTCGTCAGGGGGGCGGAGCCTATG
GAAAAACGCCAGCAACGCGGCCTTTTTACGGTTCCTGGCCTTTTGCTGGCCTTTTGCTCACATGTTCTTT
CCTGCGTTATCCCCTGATTCTGTGGATAACCGTATTACCGCCTTTGAGTGAGCTGATACCGCTCGCCGCA
GCCGAACGACCGAGCGCAGCGAGTCAGTGAGCGAGGAAGCGGAAGAGCGCCTGATGCGGTATTTTCTCCT
TACGCATCTGTGCGGTATTTCACACCGCATATGGTGCACTCTCAGTACAATCTGCTCTGATGCCGCATAG
TTAAGCCAGTATACACTCCGCTATCGCTACGTGACTGGGTCATGGCTGCGCCCCGACACCCGCCAACACC
CGCTGACGCGCCCTGACGGGCTTGTCTGCTCCCGGCATCCGCTTACAGACAAGCTGTGACCGTCTCCGGG
AGCTGCATGTGTCAGAGGTTTTCACCGTCATCACCGAAACGCGCGAGGCAGGGTGCCTTGATGTGGGCGC
CGGCGGTCGAGTGGCGACGGCGCGGCTTGTCCGCGCCCTGGTAGATTGCCTGGCCGTAGGCCAGCCATTT
TTGAGCGGCCAGCGGCCGCGATAGGCCGACGCGAAGCGGCGGGGCGTAGGGAGCGCAGCGACCGAAGGGT
AGGCGCTTTTTGCAGCTCTTCGGCTGTGCGCTGGCCAGACAGTTATGCACAGGCCAGGCGGGTTTTAAGA
GTTTTAATAAGTTTTAAAGAGTTTTAGGCGGAAAAATCGCCTTTTTTCTCTTTTATATCAGTCACTTACA
TGTGTGACCGGTTCCCAATGTACGGCTTTGGGTTCCCAATGTACGGGTTCCGGTTCCCAATGTACGGCTT
TGGGTTCCCAATGTACGTGCTATCCACAGGAAACAGACCTTTTCGACCTTTTTCCCCTGCTAGGGCAATT
TGCCCTAGCATCTGCTCCGTACATTAGGAACCGGCGGATGCTTCGCCCTCGATCAGGTTGCGGTAGCGCA
TGACTAGGATCGGGCCAGCCTGCCCCGCCTCCTCCTTCAAATCGTACTCCGGCAGGTCATTTGACCCGAT
CAGCTTGCGCACGGTGAAACAGAACTTCTTGAACTCTCCGGCGCTGCCACTGCGTTCGTAGATCGTCTTG
AACAACCATCTGGCTTCTGCCTTGCCTGCGGCGCGGCGTGCCAGGCGGTAGAGAAAACGGCCGATGCCGG
GATCGATCAAAAAGTAATCGGGGTGAACCGTCAGCACGTCCGGGTTCTTGCCTTCTGTGATCTCGCGGTA
CATCCAATCAGCTAGCTCGATCTCGATGTACTCCGGCCGCCCGGTTTCGCTCTTTACGATCTTGTAGCGG
CTAATCAAGGCTTCACCCTCGGATACCGTCACCAGGCGGCCGTTCTTGGCCTTCTTCGTACGCTGCATGG
CAACGTGCGTGGTGTTTAACCGAATGCAGGTTTCTACCAAGTCGTCTTTCTGCTTTCCGCCATCGGCTCG
CCGGCAGAACTTGAGTACGTCCGCAACGTGTGGACGGAACACGCGGCCGGGCTTGTCTCCCTTCCCTTCC
CGGTATCGGTTCATGGATTCGGTTAGATGGGAAACCGCCATCAGTACCAGGTCGTAATCCCACACACTGG
CCATGCCGGCCGGCCCTGCGGAAACCTCTACGTGCCCGTCTGGAAGCTCGTAGCGGATCACCTCGCCAGC
TCGTCGGTCACGCTTCGACAGACGGAAAACGGCCACGTCCATGATGCTGCGACTATCGCGGGTGCCCACG
TCATAGAGCATCGGAACGAAAAAATCTGGTTGCTCGTCGCCCTTGGGCGGCTTCCTAATCGACGGCGCAC
CGGCTGCCGGCGGTTGCCGGGATTCTTTGCGGATTCGATCAGCGGCCGCTTGCCACGATTCACCGGGGCG
TGCTTCTGCCTCGATGCGTTGCCGCTGGGCGGCCTGCGCGGCCTTCAACTTCTCCACCAGGTCATCACCC
AGCGCCGCGCCGATTTGTACCGGGCCGGATGGTTTGCGACCGCTCACGCCGATTCCTCGGGCTTGGGGGT
TCCAGTGCCATTGCAGGGCCGGCAGGCAACCCAGCCGCTTACGCCTGGCCAACCGCCCGTTCCTCCACAC
ATGGGGCATTCCACGGCGTCGGTGCCTGGTTGTTCTTGATTTTCCATGCCGCCTCCTTTAGCCGCTAAAA
TTCATCTACTCATTTATTCATTTGCTCATTTACTCTGGTAGCTGCGCGATGTATTCAGATAGCAGCTCGG
TAATGGTCTTGCCTTGGCGTACCGCGTACATCTTCAGCTTGGTGTGATCCTCCGCCGGCAACTGAAAGTT
GACCCGCTTCATGGCTGGCGTGTCTGCCAGGCTGGCCAACGTTGCAGCCTTGCTGCTGCGTGCGCTCGGA
CGGCCGGCACTTAGCGTGTTTGTGCTTTTGCTCATTTTCTCTTTACCTCATTAACTCAAATGAGTTTTGA
TTTAATTTCAGCGGCCAGCGCCTGGACCTCGCGGGCAGCGTCGCCCTCGGGTTCTGATTCAAGAACGGTT
GTGCCGGCGGCGGCAGTGCCTGGGTAGCTCACGCGCTGCGTGATACGGGACTCAAGAATGGGCAGCTCGT
ACCCGGCCAGCGCCTCGGCAACCTCACCGCCGATGCGCGTGCCTTTGATCGCCCGCGACACGACAAAGGC
CGCTTGTAGCCTTCCATCCGTGACCTCAATGCGCTGCTTAACCAGCTCCACCAGGTCGGCGGTGGCCCAT
ATGTCGTAAGGGCTTGGCTGCACCGGAATCAGCACGAAGTCGGCTGCCTTGATCGCGGACACAGCCAAGT
CCGCCGCCTGGGGCGCTCCGTCGATCACTACGAAGTCGCGCCGGCCGATGGCCTTCACGTCGCGGTCAAT
CGTCGGGCGGTCGATGCCGACAACGGTTAGCGGTTGATCTTCCCGCACGGCCGCCCAATCGCGGGCACTG
CCCTGGGGATCGGAATCGACTAACAGAACATCGGCCCCGGCGAGTTGCAGGGCGCGGGCTAGATGGGTTG
CGATGGTCGTCTTGCCTGACCCGCCTTTCTGGTTAAGTACAGCGATAACCTTCATGCGTTCCCCTTGCGT
ATTTGTTTATTTACTCATCGCATCATATACGCAGCGACCGCATGACGCAAGCTGTTTTACTCAAATACAC
ATCACCTTTTTAGACGGCGGCGCTCGGTTTCTTCAGCGGCCAAGCTGGCCGGCCAGGCCGCCAGCTTGGC
ATCAGACAAACCGGCCAGGATTTCATGCAGCCGCACGGTTGAGACGTGCGCGGGCGGCTCGAACACGTAC
CCGGCCGCGATCATCTCCGCCTCGATCTCTTCGGTAATGAAAAACGGTTCGTCCTGGCCGTCCTGGTGCG
GTTTCATGCTTGTTCCTCTTGGCGTTCATTCTCGGCGGCCGCCAGGGCGTCGGCCTCGGTCAATGCGTCC
TCACGGAAGGCACCGCGCCGCCTGGCCTCGGTGGGCGTCACTTCCTCGCTGCGCTCAAGTGCGCGGTACA
GGGTCGAGCGATGCACGCCAAGCAGTGCAGCCGCCTCTTTCACGGTGCGGCCTTCCTGGTCGATCAGCTC
GCGGGCGTGCGCGATCTGTGCCGGGGTGAGGGTAGGGCGGGGGCCAAACTTCACGCCTCGGGCCTTGGCG
GCCTCGCGCCCGCTCCGGGTGCGGTCGATGATTAGGGAACGCTCGAACTCGGCAATGCCGGCGAACACGG
TCAACACCATGCGGCCGGCCGGCGTGGTGGTGTCGGCCCACGGCTCTGCCAGGCTACGCAGGCCCGCGCC
GGCCTCCTGGATGCGCTCGGCAATGTCCAGTAGGTCGCGGGTGCTGCGGGCCAGGCGGTCTAGCCTGGTC
ACTGTCACAACGTCGCCAGGGCGTAGGTGGTCAAGCATCCTGGCCAGCTCCGGGCGGTCGCGCCTGGTGC
CGGTGATCTTCTCGGAAAACAGCTTGGTGCAGCCGGCCGCGTGCAGTTCGGCCCGTTGGTTGGTCAAGTC
CTGGTCGTCGGTGCTGACGCGGGCATAGCCCAGCAGGCCAGCGGCGGCGCTCTTGTTCATGGCGTAATGT
CTCCGGTTCTAGTCGCAAGTATTCTACTTTATGCGACTAAAACACGCGACAAGAAAACGCCAGGAAAAGG
GCAGGGCGGCAGCCTGTCGCGTAACTTAGGACTTGTGCGACATGTCGTTTTCAGAAGACGGCTGCACTGA
ACGTCAGAAGCCGACTGCACTATAGCAGCGGAGGGGTTGGATCAAAGTACTTTGATCCCGAGGGGAACCC
TGTGGTTGGCATGCACATACAAATGGACGAACGGATAAACCTTTTCACGCCCTTTTAAATATCCGATTAT
TCTAATAAACGCTCTTTTCTCTTAGGTTTACCCGCCAATATATCCTGTCAAACACTGATAGTTTAAACTG
AAGGCGGGAAACGACAATCTGATCCAAGCTCAAGCTGCTCTAGCATTCGCCATTCAGGCTGCGCAACTGT
TGGGAAGGGCGATCGGTGCGGGCCTCTTCGCTATTACGCCAGCTGGCGAAAGGGGGATGTGCTGCAAGGC
GATTAAGTTGGGTAACGCCAGGGTTTTCCCAGTCACGACGTTGTAAAACGACGGCCAGTGCCAAGCTTGG
CGTGCCTGCAGGTCAACATGGTGGAGCACGACACACTTGTCTACTCCAAAAATATCAAAGATACAGTCTC
AGAAGACCAAAGGGCAATTGAGACTTTTCAACAAAGGGTAATATCCGGAAACCTCCTCGGATTCCATTGC
CCAGCTATCTGTCACTTTATTGTGAAGATAGTGGAAAAGGAAGGTGGCTCCTACAAATGCCATCATTGCG
ATAAAGGAAAGGCCATCGTTGAAGATGCCTCTGCCGACAGTGGTCCCAAAGATGGACCCCCACCCACGAG
GAGCATCGTGGAAAAAGAAGACGTTCCAACCACGTCTTCAAAGCAAGTGGATTGATGTGATAACATGGTG
GAGCACGACACACTTGTCTACTCCAAAAATATCAAAGATACAGTCTCAGAAGACCAAAGGGCAATTGAGA
CTTTTCAACAAAGGGTAATATCCGGAAACCTCCTCGGATTCCATTGCCCAGCTATCTGTCACTTTATTGT
GAAGATAGTGGAAAAGGAAGGTGGCTCCTACAAATGCCATCATTGCGATAAAGGAAAGGCCATCGTTGAA
GATGCCTCTGCCGACAGTGGTCCCAAAGATGGACCCCCACCCACGAGGAGCATCGTGGAAAAAGAAGACG
TTCCAACCACGTCTTCAAAGCAAGTGGATTGATGTGATATCTCCACTGACGTAAGGGATGACGCACAATC
CCACTATCCTTCGCAAGACCCTTCCTCTATATAAGGAAGTTCATTTCATTTGGAGAGGACCTCGACTCTA
GAGGATCCCCGGGTACCGGGCCCCCCCTCGAGGCGCGCCAAGCTATCAAACAAGTTTGTACAAAAAAGCA
GGCTCCGATGAAACGGACAGCCGACGGAAGCGAGTTCGAGTCACCAAAGAAGAAGCGGAAAGTCTCTGAG
GTGGAGTTTTCCCACGAGTACTGGATGAGACATGCCCTGACCCTGGCCAAGAGGGCACGGGATGAGAGGG
AGGTGCCTGTGGGAGCCGTGCTGGTGCTGAACAATAGAGTGATCGGCGAGGGCTGGAACAGAGCCATCGG
CCTGCACGACCCAACAGCCCATGCCGAAATTATGGCCCTGAGACAGGGCGGCCTGGTCATGCAGAACTAC
AGACTGATTGACGCCACCCTGTACGTGACATTCGAGCCTTGCGTGATGTGCGCCGGCGCCATGATCCACT
CTAGGATCGGCCGCGTGGTGTTTGGCGTGAGGAACTCAAAAAGAGGCGCCGCAGGCTCCCTGATGAACGT
GCTGAACTACCCCGGCATGAATCACCGCGTCGAAATTACCGAGGGAATCCTGGCAGATGAATGTGCCGCC
CTGCTGTGCGATTTCTATCGGATGCCTAGACAGGTGTTCAATGCTCAGAAGAAGGCCCAGAGCTCCATCA
ACTCCGGAGGATCTAGCGGAGGCTCCTCTGGCTCTGAGACACCTGGCACAAGCGAGAGCGCAACACCTGA
AAGCAGCGGGGGCAGCAGCGGGGGGTCAACCATGGATTACAAGGACCACGACGGGGATTACAAGGACCAC
GACATTGATTACAAGGATGATGATGACAAGATGGCTCCGAAGAAGAAGAGGAAGGTTGGCATCCACGGGG
TGCCAGCTGCTGACAAGAAGTACTCGATCGGCCTCGCTATTGGGACTAACTCTGTTGGCTGGGCCGTGAT
CACCGACGAGTACAAGGTGCCCTCAAAGAAGTTCAAGGTCCTGGGCAACACCGATCGGCATTCCATCAAG
AAGAATCTCATTGGCGCTCTCCTGTTCGACAGCGGCGAGACGGCTGAGAGGACGCGGCTCAAGCGCACCG
CCCGCAGGCGGTACACGCGCAGGAAGAATCGCATCTGCTACCTGCAGGAGATTTTCTCCAACGAGATGGC
GAAGGTTGACGATTCTTTCTTCCACAGGCTGGAGGAGTCATTCCTCGTGGAGGAGGATAAGAAGCACGAG
CGGCATCCAATCTTCGGCAACATTGTCGACGAGGTTGCCTACCACGAGAAGTACCCTACGATCTACCATC
TGCGGAAGAAGCTCGTGGACTCCACAGATAAGGCGGACCTCCGCCTGATCTACCTCGCTCTGGCCCACAT
GATTAAGTTCAGGGGCCATTTCCTGATCGAGGGGGATCTCAACCCGGACAATAGCGATGTTGACAAGCTG
TTCATCCAGCTCGTGCAGACGTACAACCAGCTCTTCGAGGAGAACCCCATTAATGCGTCAGGCGTCGACG
CGAAGGCTATCCTGTCCGCTAGGCTCTCGAAGTCTCGGCGCCTCGAGAACCTGATCGCCCAGCTGCCGGG
CGAGAAGAAGAACGGCCTGTTCGGGAATCTCATTGCGCTCAGCCTGGGGCTCACGCCCAACTTCAAGTCG
AATTTCGATCTCGCTGAGGACGCCAAGCTGCAGCTCTCCAAGGACACATACGACGATGACCTGGATAACC
TCCTGGCCCAGATCGGCGATCAGTACGCGGACCTGTTCCTCGCTGCCAAGAATCTGTCGGACGCCATCCT
CCTGTCTGATATTCTCAGGGTGAACACCGAGATTACGAAGGCTCCGCTCTCAGCCTCCATGATCAAGCGC
TACGACGAGCACCATCAGGATCTGACCCTCCTGAAGGCGCTGGTCAGGCAGCAGCTCCCCGAGAAGTACA
AGGAGATCTTCTTCGATCAGTCGAAGAACGGCTACGCTGGGTACATTGACGGCGGGGCCTCTCAGGAGGA
GTTCTACAAGTTCATCAAGCCGATTCTGGAGAAGATGGACGGCACGGAGGAGCTGCTGGTGAAGCTCAAT
CGCGAGGACCTCCTGAGGAAGCAGCGGACATTCGATAACGGCAGCATCCCACACCAGATTCATCTCGGGG
AGCTGCACGCTATCCTGAGGAGGCAGGAGGACTTCTACCCTTTCCTCAAGGATAACCGCGAGAAGATCGA
GAAGATTCTGACTTTCAGGATCCCGTACTACGTCGGCCCACTCGCTAGGGGCAACTCCCGCTTCGCTTGG
ATGACCCGCAAGTCAGAGGAGACGATCACGCCGTGGAACTTCGAGGAGGTGGTCGACAAGGGCGCTAGCG
CTCAGTCGTTCATCGAGAGGATGACGAATTTCGACAAGAACCTGCCAAATGAGAAGGTGCTCCCTAAGCA
CTCGCTCCTGTACGAGTACTTCACAGTCTACAACGAGCTGACTAAGGTGAAGTATGTGACCGAGGGCATG
AGGAAGCCGGCTTTCCTGTCTGGGGAGCAGAAGAAGGCCATCGTGGACCTCCTGTTCAAGACCAACCGGA
AGGTCACGGTTAAGCAGCTCAAGGAGGACTACTTCAAGAAGATTGAGTGCTTCGATTCGGTCGAGATCTC
TGGCGTTGAGGACCGCTTCAACGCCTCCCTGGGGACCTACCACGATCTCCTGAAGATCATTAAGGATAAG
GACTTCCTGGACAACGAGGAGAATGAGGATATCCTCGAGGACATTGTGCTGACACTCACTCTGTTCGAGG
ACCGGGAGATGATCGAGGAGCGCCTGAAGACTTACGCCCATCTCTTCGATGACAAGGTCATGAAGCAGCT
CAAGAGGAGGAGGTACACCGGCTGGGGGAGGCTGAGCAGGAAGCTCATCAACGGCATTCGGGACAAGCAG
TCCGGGAAGACGATCCTCGACTTCCTGAAGAGCGATGGCTTCGCGAACCGCAATTTCATGCAGCTGATTC
ACGATGACAGCCTCACATTCAAGGAGGATATCCAGAAGGCTCAGGTGAGCGGCCAGGGGGACTCGCTGCA
CGAGCATATCGCGAACCTCGCTGGCTCGCCAGCTATCAAGAAGGGGATTCTGCAGACCGTGAAGGTTGTG
GACGAGCTGGTGAAGGTCATGGGCAGGCACAAGCCTGAGAACATCGTCATTGAGATGGCCCGGGAGAATC
AGACCACGCAGAAGGGCCAGAAGAACTCACGCGAGAGGATGAAGAGGATCGAGGAGGGCATTAAGGAGCT
GGGGTCCCAGATCCTCAAGGAGCACCCGGTGGAGAACACGCAGCTGCAGAATGAGAAGCTCTACCTGTAC
TACCTCCAGAATGGCCGCGATATGTATGTGGACCAGGAGCTGGATATTAACAGGCTCAGCGATTACGACG
TCGATCATATCGTTCCACAGTCATTCCTGAAGGATGACTCCATTGACAACAAGGTCCTCACCAGGTCGGA
CAAGAACCGGGGCAAGTCTGATAATGTTCCTTCAGAGGAGGTCGTTAAGAAGATGAAGAACTACTGGCGC
CAGCTCCTGAATGCCAAGCTGATCACGCAGCGGAAGTTCGATAACCTCACAAAGGCTGAGAGGGGCGGGC
TCTCTGAGCTGGACAAGGCGGGCTTCATCAAGAGGCAGCTGGTCGAGACACGGCAGATCACTAAGCACGT
TGCGCAGATTCTCGACTCACGGATGAACACTAAGTACGATGAGAATGACAAGCTGATCCGCGAGGTGAAG
GTCATCACCCTGAAGTCAAAGCTCGTCTCCGACTTCAGGAAGGATTTCCAGTTCTACAAGGTTCGGGAGA
TCAACAATTACCACCATGCCCATGACGCGTACCTGAACGCGGTGGTCGGCACAGCTCTGATCAAGAAGTA
CCCAAAGCTCGAGAGCGAGTTCGTGTACGGGGACTACAAGGTTTACGATGTGAGGAAGATGATCGCCAAG
TCGGAGCAGGAGATTGGCAAGGCTACCGCCAAGTACTTCTTCTACTCTAACATTATGAATTTCTTCAAGA
CAGAGATCACTCTGGCCAATGGCGAGATCCGGAAGCGCCCCCTCATCGAGACGAACGGCGAGACGGGGGA
GATCGTGTGGGACAAGGGCAGGGATTTCGCGACCGTCAGGAAGGTTCTCTCCATGCCACAAGTGAATATC
GTCAAGAAGACAGAGGTCCAGACTGGCGGGTTCTCTAAGGAGTCAATTAGGCCTAAGCGGAACAGCGACA
AGCTCATCGCCCGCAAGAAGGACTGGGATCCGAAGAAGTACGGCGGGTTCCTGTGGCCCACTGTGGCCTA
CTCGGTCCTGGTTGTGGCGAAGGTTGAGAAGGGCAAGTCCAAGAAGCTCAAGAGCGTGAAGGAGCTGCTG
GGGATCACGATTATGGAGCGCTCCAGCTTCGAGAAGAACCCGATCGATTTCCTGGAGGCGAAGGGCTACA
AGGAGGTGAAGAAGGACCTGATCATTAAGCTCCCCAAGTACTCACTCTTCGAGCTGGAGAACGGCAGGAA
GCGGATGCTGGCTTCCGCTAAGCAGCTGCAGAAGGGGAACGAGCTGGCTCTGCCGTCCAAGTATGTGAAC
TTCCTCTACCTGGCCTCCCACTACGAGAAGCTCAAGGGCAGCCCCGAGGACAACGAGCAGAAGCAGCTGT
TCGTCGAGCAGCACAAGCATTACCTCGACGAGATCATTGAGCAGATTTCCGAGTTCTCCAAGCGCGTGAT
CCTGGCCGACGCGAATCTGGATAAGGTCCTCTCCGCGTACAACAAGCACCGCGACAAGCCAATCAGGGAG
CAGGCTGAGAATATCATTCATCTCTTCACCCTGACGAGGCTCGGCGCCCCTAGGGCTTTCAAGTACTTCG
ACACAACTATCGATCCGAAGCAGTACAGGAGCACTAAGGAGGTCCTGGACGCGACCCTCATCCACCAGTC
GATTACCGGCCTCTACGAGACGCGCATCGACCTGTCTCAGCTCGGGGGCGACAAGCGGCCAGCGGCGACG
AAGAAGGCGGGGCAGGCGAAGAAGAAGAAGTGAGCTCAGAGCTTTCGTTCGTATCATCGGTTTCGACAAC
GTTCGTCAAGTTCAATGCATCAGTTTCATTGCGCACACACCAGAATCCTACTGAGTTTGAGTATTATGGC
ATTGGGAAAACTGTTTTTCTTGTACCATTTGTTGTGCTTGTAATTTACTGTGTTTTTTATTCGGTTTTCG
CTATCGAACTGTGAAATGGAAATGGATGGAGAAGAGTTAATGAATGATATGGTCCTTTTGTTCATTCTCA
AATTAATATTATTTGTTTTTTCTCTTATTTGTTGTGTGTTGAATTTGAAATTATAAGAGATATGCAAACA
TTTTGTTTTGAGTAAAAATGTGTCAAATCGTGGCCTCTAATGACCGAAGTTAATATGAGGAGTAAAACAC
TTGTAGTTGTACCATTATGCTTATTCACTAGGCAACAAATATATTTTCAGACCTAGAAAAGCTGCAAATG
TTACTGAATACAAGTATGTCCTCTTGTGTTTTAGACATTTATGAACTTTCCTTTATGTAATTTTCCAGAA
TCCTTGTCAGATTCTAATCATTGCTTTATAATTATAGTTATACTCATGGATTTGTAGTTGAGTATGAAAA
TATTTTTTAATGCATTTTATGACTTGCCAATTGTTCCGGAACTCTAGATAAGCTTACCGGAAAGGGCGAA
TTCGCAACTTTGTATACAAAAGTTGCCCCATGGCGTTCCCTCTAGATAACGCAGGATCCTATTTACTTTA
AATTTTTCTTATGGCTCAGCCTGTGATGGATAACTGAATCAAACAAATGGCGTCTGGGTTTAAGAACATC
TGTTTTGGCTATGTTGGACGAAACAAGTGAACTTTTAGGATCAACTTCCGTTTATATACGGAGCTTATAT
CGAGCAATAAGATAAGTGGGCTTTTTATGTAATTTAATGGGCTATCGTCCATATATTCACTAATACCCAT
GCCCAGTACCCATGTATGCGTTTCATATAAGCTCCTAATTTCTCCCACATCGCTCAAATCTAAACAAATC
TTGTTGTATATATAACACTGAGGGAGCACCATTGGTCAGAGACCGGCGCCGCTACAGGGCGCGTCCCATT
CGCCATTCAGGCTGCGCAACTGTTGGGAAGGGCGATCGGTGCGGGCCTCTTCGCTATTACGCCAGCTGGC
GAAAGGGGGATGTGCTGCAAGGCGATTAAGTTGGGTAACGCCAGGGTTTTCCCAGTCACGACGTTGTAAA
ACGACGGCCAGTGAGCGCGCGTAATACGACTCACTATAGGGCGAATTGGGTACCGGGCCCCCCCTCGAGG
TCCTCCAGCTTTTGTTCCCTTTAGTGAGGGTTAATTGCGCGCTTGGCGTAATCATGGTCATAGCTGTTTC
CTGTGTGAAATTGTTATCCGCTCACAATTCCACACAACATACGAGCCGGAAGCATAAAGTGTAAAGCCTG
GGGTGCCTAATGAGTGAGCTAACTCACATTAATTGCGTTGCGCTCACTGCCCGCTTTCCACCGGTGGTCT
CTGTTTTAGAGCTAGAAATAGCAAGTTAAAATAAGGCTAGTCCGTTATCAACTTGAAAAAGTGGCACCGA
GTCGGTGCTTTTTTTTCCCTTTCCTTTTTTCTTTTTTTTGCCATAAACTTAAATTTGTATATCGATCATT
GTAGATATTGAAAACCTAGAACAAACCAACATCCATGTGAATGTCTTTCATGACTGATTTAGAGATAATT
CTTGAATTTTGGAACTAGAATCTATAATGAGCCTAAATTAAAACATTGTGAACTAGTAAGGGCGAATTCG
ACCCAGCTTTCTTGTACAAAGTGGTTCGATAATTCTTAATTAACTAGTTCTAGAGCGGCCGCCACCGCGG
TGGAGCTCGAATTTCCCCGATCGTTCAAACATTTGGCAATAAAGTTTCTTAAGATTGAATCCTGTTGCCG
GTCTTGCGATGATTATCATATAATTTCTGTTGAATTACGTTAAGCATGTAATAATTAACATGTAATGCAT
GACGTTATTTATGAGATGGGTTTTTATGATTAGAGTCCCGCAATTATACATTTAATACGCGATAGAAAAC
AAAATATAGCGCGCAAACTAGGATAAATTATCGCGCGCGGTGTCATCTATGTTACTGAATTCGTAATCAT
GGTCATAGAAGCTTGCATGCCTGCAGGTCGACTCTAGAGGATCCCCGGGTACCGAGCTCGAATTCGTAAT
CATGTCATAGCTGTTTCCTGTGTGAAATTGTTATCCGCTCACAATTCCACACAACATACGAGCCGGAAGC
ATAAAGTGTAAAGCCTGGGGTGCCTAATGAGTGAGCTAACTCACATTAATTGCGTTGCGCTCACTGCCCG
CTTTCCAGTCGGGAAACCTGTCGTGCCAGCTGCATTAATGAATCGGCCAACGCGCGGGGAGAGGCGGTTT
GCGTATTGGCTAGAGCAGCTTGCCAACATGGTGGAGCACGACACTCTCGTCTACTCCAAGAATATCAAAG
ATACAGTCTCAGAAGACCAAAGGGCTATTGAGACTTTTCAACAAAGGGTAATATCGGGAAACCTCCTCGG
ATTCCATTGCCCAGCTATCTGTCACTTCATCAAAAGGACAGTAGAAAAGGAAGGTGGCACCTACAAATGC
CATCATTGCGATAAAGGAAAGGCTATCGTTCAAGATGCCTCTGCCGACAGTGGTCCCAAAGATGGACCCC
CACCCACGAGGAGCATCGTGGAAAAAGAAGACGTTCCAACCACGTCTTCAAAGCAAGTGGATTGATGTGA
ACATGGTGGAGCACGACACTCTCGTCTACTCCAAGAATATCAAAGATACAGTCTCAGAAGACCAAAGGGC
TATTGAGACTTTTCAACAAAGGGTAATATCGGGAAACCTCCTCGGATTCCATTGCCCAGCTATCTGTCAC
TTCATCAAAAGGACAGTAGAAAAGGAAGGTGGCACCTACAAATGCCATCATTGCGATAAAGGAAAGGCTA
TCGTTCAAGATGCCTCTGCCGACAGTGGTCCCAAAGATGGACCCCCACCCACGAGGAGCATCGTGGAAAA
AGAAGACGTTCCAACCACGTCTTCAAAGCAAGTGGATTGATGTGATATCTCCACTGACGTAAGGGATGAC
GCACAATCCCACTATCCTTCGCAAGACCCTTCCTCTATATAAGGAAGTTCATTTCATTTGGAGAGGACAC
GCTGAAATCACCAGTCTCTCTCTACAAATCTATCTCTCTCGAGCTTTCGCAGATCTGTCGATCGACCATG
GGGATTGAACAAGATGGATTGCACGCAGGTTCTCCGGCCGCTTGGGTGGAGAGGCTATTCGGCTATGACT
GGGCACAACAGACAATCGGCTGCTCTGATGCCGCCGTGTTTCGGCTGTCAGCGCAGGGGCGCCCGGTTCT
TTTTGTCAAGACCGACCTGTCCGGTGCCCTGAATGAACTCCAGGACGAGGCAGCGCGGCTATCGTGGCTG
GCCACGACGGGCGTTCCTTGCGCAGCTGTGCTCGACGTTGTCACTGAAGCGGGAAGGGACTGGCTGCTAT
TGGGCGAAGTGCCGGGGCAGGATCTCCTGTCATCTCACCTTGCTCCTGCCGAGAAAGTATCCATCATGGC
TGATGCAATGCGGCGGCTGCATACGCTTGATCCGGCTACCTGCCCATTCGACCACCAAGCGAAACATCGC
ATCGAGCGAGCACGTACTCGGATGGAAGCCGGTCTTGTCGATCAGGATGATCTGGACGAAGAGCATCAGG
GGCTCGCGCCAGCCGAACTGTTCGCCAGGCTCAAGGCGCGCATGCCCGACGGCGAGGATCTCGTCGTGAC
ACATGGCGATGCCTGCTTGCCGAATATCATGGTGGAAAATGGCCGCTTTTCTGGATTCATCGACTGTGGC
CGGCTGGGTGTGGCGGACCGCTATCAGGACATAGCGTTGGCTACCCGTGATATTGCTGAAGAGCTTGGCG
GCGAATGGGCTGACCGCTTCCTCGTGCTTTACGGTATCGCCGCTCCCGATTCGCAGCGCATCGCCTTCTA
TCGCCTTCTTGACGAGTTCTTCTGAGCGGGACTCTGGGGTTCGGATCGATCCTCTAGCTAGAGTCGATCG
ACAAGCTCGAGTTTCTCCATAATAATGTGTGAGTAGTTCCCAGATAAGGGAATTAGGGTTCCTATAGGGT
TTCGCTCATGTGTTGAGCATATAAGAAACCCTTAGTATGTATTTGTATTTGTAAAATACTTCTATCAATA
AAATTTCTAATTCCTAAAACCAAAATCCAGTACTAAAATCCAGATCCCCCGAATTAATTCGGCGTTAATT
CAGTACATTAAAAACGTCCGCAATGTGTTATTAAGTTGTCTAAGCGTCAATTTGTTTACACCACAATATA
TCCTGCCA
Features (pLannotate 1.2.2; 39 found; start..end, strand, type, name):
    425..1219    +  CDS            KanR: aminoglycoside phosphotransferase; aphA-3; confers resistance to kanamycin
   1306..1894    +  rep_origin     ori: high-copy-number ColE1/pMB1/pBR322/pUC origin of replication
   2080..2220    -  misc_feature   bom: basis of mobility region from pBR322
   2322..2361    -  CDS            rop (fragment): Rop protein, which maintains plasmids at low copy number; rop
   2564..2758    -  rep_origin     pVS1 oriV: origin of replication for the Pseudomonas plasmid pVS1 (Heeb et al., 2000)
   2824..3897    -  CDS            pVS1 RepA: replication protein from the Pseudomonas plasmid pVS1 (Heeb et al., 2000)
   4326..4955    -  CDS            pVS1 StaA: stability protein from the Pseudomonas plasmid pVS1 (Heeb et al., 2000)
   5515..5916    -  CDS            Y4CG_SINFN (fragment): Protein inferred from homology: Swiss-Prot protein existence level 3. From Sinorhizobium fredii (strain NBRC 101917 / NGR234).
   6256..6280    -  misc_feature   RB T-DNA repeat: right border repeat from nopaline C58 T-DNA
   6346..6500    -  CDS            lacZα (fragment): LacZα fragment of β-galactosidase; lacZ fragment
   6599..7270    +  promoter       CaMV 35S promoter (enhanced): cauliflower mosaic virus 35S promoter with a duplicated enhancer region
   7272..7298    -  misc_feature   MCS (fragment): pUC18/19 multiple cloning site
   7330..7354    +  protein_bind   attB1: mutant version of attB; recombination site for the Gateway® BP reaction BP Clonase™
   7415..7906    +  CDS            tadA: TADA_ECOLI - Also known as yfhC. Experimental evidence at protein level: Swiss-Prot protein existence level 1. Catalyzes the deamination of adenosine to inosine at the wobble position 34 of tRNA(Arg2). Essential for cell viability. From Escherichia coli (strain K12).
   8057..8076    +  CDS            2xFLAG (fragment): two tandem FLAG® epitope tags
   8132..12232   +  CDS            cas9: CAS9_STRP1 - Also known as csn1 From Streptococcus pyogenes serotype M1.
  12290..12913   +  terminator     E9 terminator: terminator and polyadenylation signal from the pea rbcS-E9 gene
  12955..12975   +  protein_bind   attB5: mutant version of attB; core recombination site for the Gateway® BP reaction BP Clonase™
  13346..13364   -  rep_origin     f1 ori (fragment): f1 bacteriophage origin of replication; arrow indicates direction of (+) strand synthesis
  13369..13524   -  CDS            lacZα (fragment): LacZα fragment of β-galactosidase; lacZ fragment
  13532..13550   +  promoter       T7 promoter: promoter for bacteriophage T7 RNA polymerase
  13559..13582   -  misc_feature   MCS (fragment): pBluescript multiple cloning site
  13598..13616   -  promoter       T3 promoter: promoter for bacteriophage T3 RNA polymerase
  13659..13681   -  protein_bind   lac operator (fragment): The lac repressor binds to the lac operator to inhibit transcription in E. coli. This inhibition can be relieved by adding lactose or isopropyl-β-D-thiogalactopyranoside (IPTG). lac repressor encoded by lacI
  13685..13715   -  promoter       lac promoter: promoter for the E. coli lac operon
  13730..13751   -  protein_bind   CAP binding site: CAP binding activates transcription in the presence of cAMP. E. coli catabolite activator protein
  13793..13868   +  misc_RNA       gRNA scaffold: guide RNA scaffold for the Streptococcus pyogenes CRISPR/Cas9 system
  14071..14095   -  protein_bind   attB2: mutant version of attB; recombination site for the Gateway® BP reaction BP Clonase™
  14113..14148   -  misc_feature   MCS (fragment): pBluescript multiple cloning site
  14159..14406   +  terminator     NOS terminator: nopaline synthase terminator and poly(A) signal
  14429..14485   -  misc_feature   MCS: pUC18/19 multiple cloning site
  14516..14538   -  protein_bind   lac operator (fragment): The lac repressor binds to the lac operator to inhibit transcription in E. coli. This inhibition can be relieved by adding lactose or isopropyl-β-D-thiogalactopyranoside (IPTG). lac repressor encoded by lacI
  14542..14572   -  promoter       lac promoter: promoter for the E. coli lac operon
  14587..14608   -  protein_bind   CAP binding site: CAP binding activates transcription in the presence of cAMP. E. coli catabolite activator protein
  14621..14709   -  CDS            lacI (fragment): lac repressor; lacI; The lac repressor binds to the lac operator to inhibit transcription in E. coli. This inhibition can be relieved by adding lactose or isopropyl-β-D-thiogalactopyranoside (IPTG).
  14799..15475   +  promoter       CaMV 35S promoter (enhanced): cauliflower mosaic virus 35S promoter with a duplicated enhancer region
  15543..16335   +  CDS            NeoR/KanR (fragment): aminoglycoside phosphotransferase from Tn5; aph(3')-II (or nptII); confers resistance to neomycin, kanamycin, and G418 (Geneticin®)
  16392..16566   +  polyA_signal   CaMV poly(A) signal: cauliflower mosaic virus polyadenylation signal
  16644..16668   -  misc_feature   LB T-DNA repeat: left border repeat from nopaline C58 T-DNA
