[The description below was written by a language model from this plasmid's Addgene catalogue record and pLannotate feature annotations shown in this document.]
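Description:
pYPQAT39 is a 16.7 kb binary T-DNA vector for Agrobacterium-mediated delivery of an adenine base editor into dicot plants. The backbone carries a high-copy ColE1/pUC-type origin with the pBR322 bom region for propagation in E. coli, and the pVS1 oriV with RepA and StaA for replication and stable maintenance in Agrobacterium. Bacterial selection relies on an aphA-3 kanamycin resistance gene located outside the T-DNA borders. Between the nopaline-type right and left border repeats sits a plant selection cassette in which an enhanced CaMV 35S promoter drives nptII, followed by the CaMV poly(A) signal, giving kanamycin resistance in transformed plant tissue.

The editing payload is flanked by attB1, attB5 and attB2 sites, indicating assembly by multisite Gateway recombination. An enhanced (2x) 35S promoter drives a fusion of the evolved E. coli TadA deaminase (ecTadA8e) to the SpRY variant of Streptococcus pyogenes Cas9 carrying the D10A nickase mutation, with NLS and FLAG tags and the pea rbcS-E9 terminator. This ABE8e-type editor deaminates adenine in the displaced strand while nicking the other strand, producing A-to-G conversions without double-strand breaks. SpRY greatly relaxes PAM requirements, with an NA or NG preference recorded here.

According to the catalogue entry, the sgRNA is expressed from the Arabidopsis U3 promoter, although this promoter is not annotated in the feature table. Upstream of the annotated gRNA scaffold lies a lac promoter/lacZα fragment, which probably serves as a replaceable placeholder for blue-white screening during spacer cloning, although the record does not say so. The vector belongs to an all-in-one CRISPR toolbox designed for large-scale screens in plants.
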