Addgene plasmid #223411: pYPQAT39
Purpose: T-DNA vector for SpRY-D10A based A-to-G base editing for dicot plants; NA or NG PAM preference; SpRYD10A-ABE was driven by 2x35s and the sgRNA was driven by AtU3 promoter; Kanamycin for plants select.
Depositing lab: Yiping Qi. Depositing organization: University of Maryland, College Park. Publication: A comprehensive all-in-one CRISPR toolbox for large-scale screens in plants. Cheng Y, Li G, Qi A, Mandlik R, Pan C, Wang D, Ge S, Qi Y. Plant Cell. 2025 Apr 9:koaf081. doi: 10.1093/plcell/koaf081. PubMed 40202185.
Backbone
  Vector backbone: pYPQ166-SpRY-ABE8e
  Vector type: Plant Expression, CRISPR
  Selectable markers: kanamycin
Growth in bacteria
  Bacterial resistance: Kanamycin, 50 μg/mL
  Growth temperature: 37°C
  Growth strain: DH5alpha
  Copy number: High Copy
Gene/Insert
  Gene/Insert name: 2x35s-ecTadA8e-SpRY-D10A-AtU3-gRNA scaffold
  Tag / fusion protein: NLS; 3x FLAG
Terms and licenses: Academic/Nonprofit Terms; Industry Terms: Not Available to Industry
How to cite: pYPQAT39 was a gift from Yiping Qi (Addgene plasmid # 223411 ; http://n2t.net/addgene:223411 ; RRID:Addgene_223411)
